Addgene plasmid #132430: pH6-TEV-mCherry
Purpose: Expresses His6-tagged mCherry in E. coli using T7 promoter
Depositing lab: Mark Arbing. Depositing organization: University of California, Los Angeles (UCLA).
Backbone
  Vector backbone: pET24a
  Backbone size w/o insert (bp): 5300
  Total vector size (bp): 6071
  Vector type: Bacterial Expression
Growth in bacteria
  Bacterial resistance: Kanamycin, 50 μg/mL
  Growth temperature: 37°C
  Growth strain: DH5alpha
  Copy number: Low Copy
Gene/Insert
  Gene/Insert name: mCherry
  Species: Synthetic; Psychromonas
  Insert size (bp): 774
  Mutation: Codon optimized
  Promoter: T7
  Tag / fusion protein: N-terminal His6 tag with TEV protease site (N terminal on insert)
  Cloning method: Gibson Cloning
  Sequencing primers: 5′ T7; 3′ T7 terminator
Terms and licenses: Academic/Nonprofit Terms; Industry Terms: Not Available to Industry
Depositor comments: A His6-tagged mCherry is expressed from the T7 promoter hence protein expression requires a DE3 strain. The N-terminal tag can be cleaved with TEV protease. Express at 37C for 3-4 hours using E coli BL21(DE3); yield is reduced with overnight expression at lower temperatures.
How to cite: pH6-TEV-mCherry was a gift from Mark Arbing (Addgene plasmid # 132430 ; http://n2t.net/addgene:132430 ; RRID:Addgene_132430)
