[The description below was written by a language model from this plasmid's Addgene catalogue record and pLannotate feature annotations shown in this document.]
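Description:
pH6-TEV-mCherry is a bacterial expression plasmid built on the pET24a backbone (about 6.1 kb in total) for producing a His6-tagged mCherry red fluorescent protein in E. coli. It is selected with kanamycin through an aph(3')-Ia KanR gene. Replication relies on a ColE1/pBR322-type origin accompanied by the bom region and the rop gene, consistent with the low copy number recorded. An f1 phage origin is also present. Short annotated fragments of a tetracycline resistance gene and a predicted E. coli open reading frame appear to be pBR322-derived backbone remnants rather than functional elements.

The expression cassette follows the standard pET layout: a T7 promoter immediately followed by a lac operator, the T7 gene 10 ribosome binding site, the coding region, and a T7 terminator. A lacI gene with its own promoter on the plasmid supplies repressor. Transcription therefore requires T7 RNA polymerase from a DE3 lysogen such as BL21(DE3) and would be expected to be IPTG-inducible.

The codon-optimized mCherry insert, introduced by Gibson cloning, carries an N-terminal His6 tag followed by a TEV protease site, so the protein can be purified by metal-affinity chromatography and the tag then cleaved off. The short "HP-thioredoxin" and "capTEV" fragment annotations upstream of mCherry most likely reflect this His6–TEV leader. The downstream His-tag fragment probably corresponds to the vector's native C-terminal tag region, but the record does not show whether it is translated.

The catalogue lists the species as synthetic and Psychromonas, whereas the annotation describes mCherry as Discosoma-derived. The depositor notes that yield is better with short expression at 37°C than with overnight expression at lower temperature.
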