Features (pLannotate 1.2.2; 22 found; start..end, strand, type, name):
     12..440     +  rep_origin     f1 ori (sequence partly withheld): f1 bacteriophage origin of replication; arrow indicates direction of (+) strand synthesis
    493..550     +  promoter       AmpR promoter (fragment): bla
    559..1374    -  CDS            KanR: aminoglycoside phosphotransferase; aph(3')-Ia; confers resistance to kanamycin in bacteria or G418 (Geneticin®) in eukaryotes
   1496..2084    +  rep_origin     ori: high-copy-number ColE1/pMB1/pBR322/pUC origin of replication
   2270..2409    -  misc_feature   bom: basis of mobility region from pBR322
   2511..2702    -  CDS            rop: Rop protein, which maintains plasmids at low copy number; rop
   2719..3099    +  CDS            YPB1_ECOLX: Protein predicted: Swiss-Prot protein existence level 4. From Escherichia coli.
   3171..3462    -  CDS            TcR (fragment): tetracycline efflux protein; tet; confers resistance to tetracycline
   3477..3498    -  protein_bind   CAP binding site: CAP binding activates transcription in the presence of cAMP. E. coli catabolite activator protein
   3511..4593    -  CDS            lacI: lac repressor; lacI; The lac repressor binds to the lac operator to inhibit transcription in E. coli. This inhibition can be relieved by adding lactose or isopropyl-β-D-thiogalactopyranoside (IPTG).
   4594..4671    -  promoter       lacI promoter: lacI
   4679..4958    -  CDS            TcR (fragment): tetracycline efflux protein; tet; confers resistance to tetracycline
   4980..4998    +  promoter       T7 promoter: promoter for bacteriophage T7 RNA polymerase
   4999..5023    +  protein_bind   lac operator: The lac repressor binds to the lac operator to inhibit transcription in E. coli. This inhibition can be relieved by adding lactose or isopropyl-β-D-thiogalactopyranoside (IPTG). lac repressor encoded by lacI
   5038..5060    +  RBS            RBS: efficient ribosome binding site from bacteriophage T7 gene 10 (Olins and Rangwala, 1989)
   5067..5084    +  CDS            HP-thioredoxin (fragment): His-Patch thioredoxin The histidines at positions 8, 32, and 64 coordinate a divalent cation, allowing HP-thioredoxin to be purified on metal-chelating resins.
   5085..5101    +  CDS            capTEV™ (fragment): composite tag for in vivo biotinylation, TEV protease cleavage, and 6xHis tagging
   5103..5121    +  CDS            TEV site (fragment): tobacco etch virus (TEV) protease recognition and cleavage site
   5127..5834    +  CDS            mCherry: mCherry is a basic (constitutively fluorescent) red fluorescent protein published in 2004, derived from Discosoma sp.. It is reported to be a very rapidly-maturing monomer with low acid sensitivity.
   5911..5928    +  CDS            9xHis (fragment): 9xHis affinity tag
   5938..5987    +  CDS            SET1 (fragment): solubility-enhancement tag derived from T7 phage gene 10B
   5995..6042    +  terminator     T7 terminator: transcription terminator for bacteriophage T7 RNA polymerase
>Addgene plasmid #132430 | pH6-TEV-mCherry | addgene full sequence | sequence record 258769 | Addgene NGS Result
TGGCGAATGGG
[124 nt withheld, positions 12-135]
C
[91 nt withheld, positions 137-227]
A
[49 nt withheld, positions 229-277]
CCTTTGACGTTGGAGTCCACGTTCTTT
[37 nt withheld, positions 305-341]
ACCCTATCTCGGTCTATTCTTTTGATTTATAAGGGATTTTGCCGATTTCGGCCTATTGGTTAAAAAATGA
GCTGATTTAACAAAAATTTAACGCGAATTTTAACAAAATATTAACGCTTACAATTTAGGTGGCACTTTTC
GGGGAAATGTGCGCGGAACCCCTATTTGTTTATTTTTCTAAATACATTCAAATATGTATCCGCTCATGAA
TTAATTCTTAGAAAAACTCATCGAGCATCAAATGAAACTGCAATTTATTCATATCAGGATTATCAATACC
ATATTTTTGAAAAAGCCGTTTCTGTAATGAAGGAGAAAACTCACCGAGGCAGTTCCATAGGATGGCAAGA
TCCTGGTATCGGTCTGCGATTCCGACTCGTCCAACATCAATACAACCTATTAATTTCCCCTCGTCAAAAA
TAAGGTTATCAAGTGAGAAATCACCATGAGTGACGACTGAATCCGGTGAGAATGGCAAAAGTTTATGCAT
TTCTTTCCAGACTTGTTCAACAGGCCAGCCATTACGCTCGTCATCAAAATCACTCGCATCAACCAAACCG
TTATTCATTCGTGATTGCGCCTGAGCGAGACGAAATACGCGATCGCTGTTAAAAGGACAATTACAAACAG
GAATCGAATGCAACCGGCGCAGGAACACTGCCAGCGCATCAACAATATTTTCACCTGAATCAGGATATTC
TTCTAATACCTGGAATGCTGTTTTCCCGGGGATCGCAGTGGTGAGTAACCATGCATCATCAGGAGTACGG
ATAAAATGCTTGATGGTCGGAAGAGGCATAAATTCCGTCAGCCAGTTTAGTCTGACCATCTCATCTGTAA
CATCATTGGCAACGCTACCTTTGCCATGTTTCAGAAACAACTCTGGCGCATCGGGCTTCCCATACAATCG
ATAGATTGTCGCACCTGATTGCCCGACATTATCGCGAGCCCATTTATACCCATATAAATCAGCATCCATG
TTGGAATTTAATCGCGGCCTAGAGCAAGACGTTTCCCGTTGAATATGGCTCATAACACCCCTTGTATTAC
TGTTTATGTAAGCAGACAGTTTTATTGTTCATGACCAAAATCCCTTAACGTGAGTTTTCGTTCCACTGAG
CGTCAGACCCCGTAGAAAAGATCAAAGGATCTTCTTGAGATCCTTTTTTTCTGCGCGTAATCTGCTGCTT
GCAAACAAAAAAACCACCGCTACCAGCGGTGGTTTGTTTGCCGGATCAAGAGCTACCAACTCTTTTTCCG
AAGGTAACTGGCTTCAGCAGAGCGCAGATACCAAATACTGTCCTTCTAGTGTAGCCGTAGTTAGGCCACC
ACTTCAAGAACTCTGTAGCACCGCCTACATACCTCGCTCTGCTAATCCTGTTACCAGTGGCTGCTGCCAG
TGGCGATAAGTCGTGTCTTACCGGGTTGGACTCAAGACGATAGTTACCGGATAAGGCGCAGCGGTCGGGC
TGAACGGGGGGTTCGTGCACACAGCCCAGCTTGGAGCGAACGACCTACACCGAACTGAGATACCTACAGC
GTGAGCTATGAGAAAGCGCCACGCTTCCCGAAGGGAGAAAGGCGGACAGGTATCCGGTAAGCGGCAGGGT
CGGAACAGGAGAGCGCACGAGGGAGCTTCCAGGGGGAAACGCCTGGTATCTTTATAGTCCTGTCGGGTTT
CGCCACCTCTGACTTGAGCGTCGATTTTTGTGATGCTCGTCAGGGGGGCGGAGCCTATGGAAAAACGCCA
GCAACGCGGCCTTTTTACGGTTCCTGGCCTTTTGCTGGCCTTTTGCTCACATGTTCTTTCCTGCGTTATC
CCCTGATTCTGTGGATAACCGTATTACCGCCTTTGAGTGAGCTGATACCGCTCGCCGCAGCCGAACGACC
GAGCGCAGCGAGTCAGTGAGCGAGGAAGCGGAAGAGCGCCTGATGCGGTATTTTCTCCTTACGCATCTGT
GCGGTATTTCACACCGCAATGGTGCACTCTCAGTACAATCTGCTCTGATGCCGCATAGTTAAGCCAGTAT
ACACTCCGCTATCGCTACGTGACTGGGTCATGGCTGCGCCCCGACACCCGCCAACACCCGCTGACGCGCC
CTGACGGGCTTGTCTGCTCCCGGCATCCGCTTACAGACAAGCTGTGACCGTCTCCGGGAGCTGCATGTGT
CAGAGGTTTTCACCGTCATCACCGAAACGCGCGAGGCAGCTGCGGTAAAGCTCATCAGCGTGGTCGTGAA
GCGATTCACAGATGTCTGCCTGTTCATCCGCGTCCAGCTCGTTGAGTTTCTCCAGAAGCGTTAATGTCTG
GCTTCTGATAAAGCGGGCCATGTTAAGGGCGGTTTTTTCCTGTTTGGTCACTGATGCCTCCGTGTAAGGG
GGATTTCTGTTCATGGGGGTAATGATACCGATGAAACGAGAGAGGATGCTCACGATACGGGTTACTGATG
ATGAACATGCCCGGTTACTGGAACGTTGTGAGGGTAAACAACTGGCGGTATGGATGCGGCGGGACCAGAG
AAAAATCACTCAGGGTCAATGCCAGCGCTTCGTTAATACAGATGTAGGTGTTCCACAGGGTAGCCAGCAG
CATCCTGCGATGCAGATCCGGAACATAATGGTGCAGGGCGCTGACTTCCGCGTTTCCAGACTTTACGAAA
CACGGAAACCGAAGACCATTCATGTTGTTGCTCAGGTCGCAGACGTTTTGCAGCAGCAGTCGCTTCACGT
TCGCTCGCGTATCGGTGATTCATTCTGCTAACCAGTAAGGCAACCCCGCCAGCCTAGCCGGGTCCTCAAC
GACAGGAGCACGATCATGCGCACCCGTGGGGCCGCCATGCCGGCGATAATGGCCTGCTTCTCGCCGAAAC
GTTTGGTGGCGGGACCAGTGACGAAGGCTTGAGCGAGGGCGTGCAAGATTCCGAATACCGCAAGCGACAG
GCCGATCATCGTCGCGCTCCAGCGAAAGCGGTCCTCGCCGAAAATGACCCAGAGCGCTGCCGGCACCTGT
CCTACGAGTTGCATGATAAAGAAGACAGTCATAAGTGCGGCGACGATAGTCATGCCCCGCGCCCACCGGA
AGGAGCTGACTGGGTTGAAGGCTCTCAAGGGCATCGGTCGAGATCCCGGTGCCTAATGAGTGAGCTAACT
TACATTAATTGCGTTGCGCTCACTGCCCGCTTTCCAGTCGGGAAACCTGTCGTGCCAGCTGCATTAATGA
ATCGGCCAACGCGCGGGGAGAGGCGGTTTGCGTATTGGGCGCCAGGGTGGTTTTTCTTTTCACCAGTGAG
ACGGGCAACAGCTGATTGCCCTTCACCGCCTGGCCCTGAGAGAGTTGCAGCAAGCGGTCCACGCTGGTTT
GCCCCAGCAGGCGAAAATCCTGTTTGATGGTGGTTAACGGCGGGATATAACATGAGCTGTCTTCGGTATC
GTCGTATCCCACTACCGAGATATCCGCACCAACGCGCAGCCCGGACTCGGTAATGGCGCGCATTGCGCCC
AGCGCCATCTGATCGTTGGCAACCAGCATCGCAGTGGGAACGATGCCCTCATTCAGCATTTGCATGGTTT
GTTGAAAACCGGACATGGCACTCCAGTCGCCTTCCCGTTCCGCTATCGGCTGAATTTGATTGCGAGTGAG
ATATTTATGCCAGCCAGCCAGACGCAGACGCGCCGAGACAGAACTTAATGGGCCCGCTAACAGCGCGATT
TGCTGGTGACCCAATGCGACCAGATGCTCCACGCCCAGTCGCGTACCGTCTTCATGGGAGAAAATAATAC
TGTTGATGGGTGTCTGGTCAGAGACATCAAGAAATAACGCCGGAACATTAGTGCAGGCAGCTTCCACAGC
AATGGCATCCTGGTCATCCAGCGGATAGTTAATGATCAGCCCACTGACGCGTTGCGCGAGAAGATTGTGC
ACCGCCGCTTTACAGGCTTCGACGCCGCTTCGTTCTACCATCGACACCACCACGCTGGCACCCAGTTGAT
CGGCGCGAGATTTAATCGCCGCGACAATTTGCGACGGCGCGTGCAGGGCCAGACTGGAGGTGGCAACGCC
AATCAGCAACGACTGTTTGCCCGCCAGTTGTTGTGCCACGCGGTTGGGAATGTAATTCAGCTCCGCCATC
GCCGCTTCCACTTTTTCCCGCGTTTTCGCAGAAACGTGGCTGGCCTGGTTCACCACGCGGGAAACGGTCT
GATAAGAGACACCGGCATACTCTGCGACATCGTATAACGTTACTGGTTTCACATTCACCACCCTGAATTG
ACTCTCTTCCGGGCGCTATCATGCCATACCGCGAAAGGTTTTGCGCCATTCGATGGTGTCCGGGATCTCG
ACGCTCTCCCTTATGCGACTCCTGCATTAGGAAGCAGCCCAGTAGTAGGTTGAGGCCGTTGAGCACCGCC
GCCGCAAGGAATGGTGCATGCAAGGAGATGGCGCCCAACAGTCCCCCGGCCACGGGGCCTGCCACCATAC
CCACGCCGAAACAAGCGCTCATGAGCCCGAAGTGGCGAGCCCGATCTTCCCCATCGGTGATGTCGGCGAT
ATAGGCGCCAGCAACCGCACCTGTGGCGCCGGTGATGCCGGCCACGATGCGTCCGGCGTAGAGGATCGAG
ATCTCGATCCCGCGAAATTAATACGACTCACTATAGGGGAATTGTGAGCGGATAACAATTCCCCTCTAGA
AATAATTTTGTTTAACTTTAAGAAGGAGATATACCATGGGATCTGATAAAATTCATCATCATCATCATCA
CGAAAACCTGTACTTCCAGGGCTCTATGGTGTCAAAAGGAGAGGAAGACAATATGGCAATCATTAAGGAG
TTCATGCGCTTTAAAGTTCACATGGAAGGTAGTGTCAACGGTCACGAATTTGAGATCGAAGGGGAAGGCG
AAGGTCGTCCCTATGAAGGCACCCAAACGGCGAAGTTAAAAGTAACCAAAGGCGGTCCCCTGCCGTTTGC
TTGGGACATTTTATCGCCTCAATTCATGTACGGGTCTAAGGCCTACGTTAAACATCCGGCGGATATCCCA
GACTATTTGAAGCTGTCTTTTCCGGAAGGCTTCAAGTGGGAACGTGTAATGAATTTCGAGGACGGAGGCG
TTGTAACCGTAACTCAGGACAGCTCTCTGCAAGACGGGGAGTTCATCTATAAAGTCAAATTACGTGGAAC
GAACTTCCCGTCCGACGGACCCGTAATGCAGAAAAAAACAATGGGTTGGGAGGCGTCGTCTGAACGTATG
TATCCAGAGGACGGTGCTCTGAAGGGAGAAATCAAGCAGCGTCTTAAACTGAAAGATGGTGGACATTACG
ACGCGGAGGTCAAGACGACTTACAAGGCAAAGAAACCGGTCCAGTTGCCGGGCGCATACAATGTGAACAT
TAAATTGGACATTACTTCACATAACGAGGATTATACGATTGTGGAACAGTACGAACGTGCGGAAGGGCGT
CACAGCACTGGCGGCATGGACGAGCTTTATAAGTGATAACGCGACTTAATTAACTCGTTTAAACGGTCTC
CAGCTTGGCTGTTTTGGCGGATGAGAGAAGATTCTCGAGCACCACCACCACCACCACTGAGATCCGGCTG
CTAACAAAGCCCGAAAGGAAGCTGAGTTGGCTGCTGCCACCGCTGAGCAATAACTAGCATAACCCCTTGG
GGCCTCTAAACGGGTCTTGAGGGGTTTTTTGCTGAAAGGAGGAACTATATCCGGAT
